Addgene plasmid #227201: WT USP7 catalytic
Depositing lab: Irina Bezsonova. Publication: Activation Dynamics of Ubiquitin Specific Protease 7. Valles GJ, Jaiswal N, Korzhnev DM, Bezsonova I. bioRxiv [Preprint]. 2023 Jan 12:2023.01.11.523550. doi: 10.1101/2023.01.11.523550. PubMed 36711877.
Backbone
  Vector backbone: pET28a-LIC Vector (GenBank accession EF442785)
  Backbone manufacturer: Structural Genomics Consortium, Toronto
  Backbone size w/o insert (bp): 5306
  Vector type: Bacterial Expression
Growth in bacteria
  Bacterial resistance: Kanamycin, 50 μg/mL
  Growth temperature: 37°C
  Growth strain: DH5alpha
  Copy number: Low Copy
Gene/Insert
  Gene/Insert name: USP7 (Ubiquitin carboxyl-terminal hydrolase 7) (alt name: HAUSP)
  Species: H. sapiens (human)
  Insert size (bp): 1062
  Mutation: aa 207-560
  Entrez Gene: USP7 (a.k.a. C16DELp13.2, DEL16P13.2, HAFOUS, HAUSP, TEF1)
  Promoter: T7-promoter
  Tag / fusion protein: 6His (N terminal on insert)
Terms and licenses: Academic/Nonprofit Terms; Industry Terms: Not Available to Industry
Depositor comments: USP7 Catalytic domain WT Please visit https://doi.org/10.1101/2023.01.11.523550 for bioRxiv preprint. Plasmid is also associated with the following publications: https://doi.org/10.1371/journal.pone.0189744 https://doi.org/10.1016/j.chembiol.2017.09.004
How to cite: WT USP7 catalytic was a gift from Irina Bezsonova (Addgene plasmid # 227201 ; http://n2t.net/addgene:227201 ; RRID:Addgene_227201)
