[The description below was written by a language model from this plasmid's Addgene catalogue record and pLannotate feature annotations shown in this document.]
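Description:
WT USP7 catalytic is a bacterial expression plasmid built on the pET28a-LIC backbone, a ligation-independent-cloning derivative of pET28a, and carries the wild-type catalytic domain of human USP7 (ubiquitin carboxyl-terminal hydrolase 7, also called HAUSP). The 1,062 bp insert encodes residues 207–560 of the protein, with no substitutions recorded beyond this truncation. The sequenced plasmid is about 6.4 kb. It replicates in E. coli from a ColE1/pBR322-type origin accompanied by the bom region and the rop gene, which keeps copy number low, consistent with the catalogue entry. Selection is by kanamycin through an aminoglycoside phosphotransferase gene. An f1 phage origin is also present. Short tetracycline-resistance fragments and a partial AmpR promoter in the annotation appear to be backbone remnants rather than functional markers.

Expression follows the standard pET arrangement. A T7 promoter with an adjacent lac operator and the T7 gene 10 ribosome binding site drives the open reading frame, a plasmid-borne lacI gene supplies repressor, and a T7 terminator closes the unit. Transcription therefore requires a host supplying T7 RNA polymerase and is inducible with IPTG. The catalogue lists an N-terminal 6His tag, and a short tag-like match just upstream of the USP7 coding region is consistent with this. A further His-tag fragment lies downstream of the insert, but the record does not show whether it is translated. The construct is suited to producing and affinity-purifying recombinant USP7 catalytic domain, and the associated work concerns the activation dynamics of this deubiquitinase, suggesting biophysical, structural and enzymatic uses.
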