Features (pLannotate 1.2.2; 20 found; start..end, strand, type, name):
      1..589     +  rep_origin     ori: high-copy-number ColE1/pMB1/pBR322/pUC origin of replication
    775..914     -  misc_feature   bom: basis of mobility region from pBR322
   1016..1207    -  CDS            rop: Rop protein, which maintains plasmids at low copy number; rop
   1224..1604    +  CDS            YPB1_ECOLX: Protein predicted: Swiss-Prot protein existence level 4. From Escherichia coli.
   1676..1967    -  CDS            TcR (fragment): tetracycline efflux protein; tet; confers resistance to tetracycline
   1982..2003    -  protein_bind   CAP binding site: CAP binding activates transcription in the presence of cAMP. E. coli catabolite activator protein
   2016..3098    -  CDS            lacI: lac repressor; lacI; The lac repressor binds to the lac operator to inhibit transcription in E. coli. This inhibition can be relieved by adding lactose or isopropyl-β-D-thiogalactopyranoside (IPTG).
   3099..3176    -  promoter       lacI promoter: lacI
   3184..3463    -  CDS            TcR (fragment): tetracycline efflux protein; tet; confers resistance to tetracycline
   3485..3503    +  promoter       T7 promoter: promoter for bacteriophage T7 RNA polymerase
   3504..3528    +  protein_bind   lac operator: The lac repressor binds to the lac operator to inhibit transcription in E. coli. This inhibition can be relieved by adding lactose or isopropyl-β-D-thiogalactopyranoside (IPTG). lac repressor encoded by lacI
   3543..3565    +  RBS            RBS: efficient ribosome binding site from bacteriophage T7 gene 10 (Olins and Rangwala, 1989)
   3584..3600    +  CDS            capTEV™ (fragment): composite tag for in vivo biotinylation, TEV protease cleavage, and 6xHis tagging
   3626..4687    +  CDS            USP7 (fragment): UBP7_HUMAN - Also known as HAUSP. Experimental evidence at protein level: Swiss-Prot protein existence level 1. (Microbial infection) Contributes to the overall stabilization and trans-activation capability of the herpesvirus 1 trans-acting transcriptional protein ICP0/VMW110 during HSV-1 infection. From Homo sapiens (Human).
   4717..4734    +  CDS            9xHis (fragment): 9xHis affinity tag
   4744..4793    +  CDS            SET1 (fragment): solubility-enhancement tag derived from T7 phage gene 10B
   4801..4848    +  terminator     T7 terminator: transcription terminator for bacteriophage T7 RNA polymerase
   4885..5313    +  rep_origin     f1 ori (sequence partly withheld): f1 bacteriophage origin of replication; arrow indicates direction of (+) strand synthesis
   5366..5423    +  promoter       AmpR promoter (fragment): bla
   5432..6247    -  CDS            KanR: aminoglycoside phosphotransferase; aph(3')-Ia; confers resistance to kanamycin in bacteria or G418 (Geneticin®) in eukaryotes
>Addgene plasmid #227201 | WT USP7 catalytic | addgene full sequence | sequence record 449543 | Addgene NGS Result
TTGAGATCCTTTTTTTCTGCGCGTAATCTGCTGCTTGCAAACAAAAAAACCACCGCTACCAGCGGTGGTT
TGTTTGCCGGATCAAGAGCTACCAACTCTTTTTCCGAAGGTAACTGGCTTCAGCAGAGCGCAGATACCAA
ATACTGTCCTTCTAGTGTAGCCGTAGTTAGGCCACCACTTCAAGAACTCTGTAGCACCGCCTACATACCT
CGCTCTGCTAATCCTGTTACCAGTGGCTGCTGCCAGTGGCGATAAGTCGTGTCTTACCGGGTTGGACTCA
AGACGATAGTTACCGGATAAGGCGCAGCGGTCGGGCTGAACGGGGGGTTCGTGCACACAGCCCAGCTTGG
AGCGAACGACCTACACCGAACTGAGATACCTACAGCGTGAGCTATGAGAAAGCGCCACGCTTCCCGAAGG
GAGAAAGGCGGACAGGTATCCGGTAAGCGGCAGGGTCGGAACAGGAGAGCGCACGAGGGAGCTTCCAGGG
GGAAACGCCTGGTATCTTTATAGTCCTGTCGGGTTTCGCCACCTCTGACTTGAGCGTCGATTTTTGTGAT
GCTCGTCAGGGGGGCGGAGCCTATGGAAAAACGCCAGCAACGCGGCCTTTTTACGGTTCCTGGCCTTTTG
CTGGCCTTTTGCTCACATGTTCTTTCCTGCGTTATCCCCTGATTCTGTGGATAACCGTATTACCGCCTTT
GAGTGAGCTGATACCGCTCGCCGCAGCCGAACGACCGAGCGCAGCGAGTCAGTGAGCGAGGAAGCGGAAG
AGCGCCTGATGCGGTATTTTCTCCTTACGCATCTGTGCGGTATTTCACACCGCAATGGTGCACTCTCAGT
ACAATCTGCTCTGATGCCGCATAGTTAAGCCAGTATACACTCCGCTATCGCTACGTGACTGGGTCATGGC
TGCGCCCCGACACCCGCCAACACCCGCTGACGCGCCCTGACGGGCTTGTCTGCTCCCGGCATCCGCTTAC
AGACAAGCTGTGACCGTCTCCGGGAGCTGCATGTGTCAGAGGTTTTCACCGTCATCACCGAAACGCGCGA
GGCAGCTGCGGTAAAGCTCATCAGCGTGGTCGTGAAGCGATTCACAGATGTCTGCCTGTTCATCCGCGTC
CAGCTCGTTGAGTTTCTCCAGAAGCGTTAATGTCTGGCTTCTGATAAAGCGGGCCATGTTAAGGGCGGTT
TTTTCCTGTTTGGTCACTGATGCCTCCGTGTAAGGGGGATTTCTGTTCATGGGGGTAATGATACCGATGA
AACGAGAGAGGATGCTCACGATACGGGTTACTGATGATGAACATGCCCGGTTACTGGAACGTTGTGAGGG
TAAACAACTGGCGGTATGGATGCGGCGGGACCAGAGAAAAATCACTCAGGGTCAATGCCAGCGCTTCGTT
AATACAGATGTAGGTGTTCCACAGGGTAGCCAGCAGCATCCTGCGATGCAGATCCGGAACATAATGGTGC
AGGGCGCTGACTTCCGCGTTTCCAGACTTTACGAAACACGGAAACCGAAGACCATTCATGTTGTTGCTCA
GGTCGCAGACGTTTTGCAGCAGCAGTCGCTTCACGTTCGCTCGCGTATCGGTGATTCATTCTGCTAACCA
GTAAGGCAACCCCGCCAGCCTAGCCGGGTCCTCAACGACAGGAGCACGATCATGCGCACCCGTGGGGCCG
CCATGCCGGCGATAATGGCCTGCTTCTCGCCGAAACGTTTGGTGGCGGGACCAGTGACGAAGGCTTGAGC
GAGGGCGTGCAAGATTCCGAATACCGCAAGCGACAGGCCGATCATCGTCGCGCTCCAGCGAAAGCGGTCC
TCGCCGAAAATGACCCAGAGCGCTGCCGGCACCTGTCCTACGAGTTGCATGATAAAGAAGACAGTCATAA
GTGCGGCGACGATAGTCATGCCCCGCGCCCACCGGAAGGAGCTGACTGGGTTGAAGGCTCTCAAGGGCAT
CGGTCGAGATCCCGGTGCCTAATGAGTGAGCTAACTTACATTAATTGCGTTGCGCTCACTGCCCGCTTTC
CAGTCGGGAAACCTGTCGTGCCAGCTGCATTAATGAATCGGCCAACGCGCGGGGAGAGGCGGTTTGCGTA
TTGGGCGCCAGGGTGGTTTTTCTTTTCACCAGTGAGACGGGCAACAGCTGATTGCCCTTCACCGCCTGGC
CCTGAGAGAGTTGCAGCAAGCGGTCCACGCTGGTTTGCCCCAGCAGGCGAAAATCCTGTTTGATGGTGGT
TAACGGCGGGATATAACATGAGCTGTCTTCGGTATCGTCGTATCCCACTACCGAGATATCCGCACCAACG
CGCAGCCCGGACTCGGTAATGGCGCGCATTGCGCCCAGCGCCATCTGATCGTTGGCAACCAGCATCGCAG
TGGGAACGATGCCCTCATTCAGCATTTGCATGGTTTGTTGAAAACCGGACATGGCACTCCAGTCGCCTTC
CCGTTCCGCTATCGGCTGAATTTGATTGCGAGTGAGATATTTATGCCAGCCAGCCAGACGCAGACGCGCC
GAGACAGAACTTAATGGGCCCGCTAACAGCGCGATTTGCTGGTGACCCAATGCGACCAGATGCTCCACGC
CCAGTCGCGTACCGTCTTCATGGGAGAAAATAATACTGTTGATGGGTGTCTGGTCAGAGACATCAAGAAA
TAACGCCGGAACATTAGTGCAGGCAGCTTCCACAGCAATGGCATCCTGGTCATCCAGCGGATAGTTAATG
ATCAGCCCACTGACGCGTTGCGCGAGAAGATTGTGCACCGCCGCTTTACAGGCTTCGACGCCGCTTCGTT
CTACCATCGACACCACCACGCTGGCACCCAGTTGATCGGCGCGAGATTTAATCGCCGCGACAATTTGCGA
CGGCGCGTGCAGGGCCAGACTGGAGGTGGCAACGCCAATCAGCAACGACTGTTTGCCCGCCAGTTGTTGT
GCCACGCGGTTGGGAATGTAATTCAGCTCCGCCATCGCCGCTTCCACTTTTTCCCGCGTTTTCGCAGAAA
CGTGGCTGGCCTGGTTCACCACGCGGGAAACGGTCTGATAAGAGACACCGGCATACTCTGCGACATCGTA
TAACGTTACTGGTTTCACATTCACCACCCTGAATTGACTCTCTTCCGGGCGCTATCATGCCATACCGCGA
AAGGTTTTGCGCCATTCGATGGTGTCCGGGATCTCGACGCTCTCCCTTATGCGACTCCTGCATTAGGAAG
CAGCCCAGTAGTAGGTTGAGGCCGTTGAGCACCGCCGCCGCAAGGAATGGTGCATGCAAGGAGATGGCGC
CCAACAGTCCCCCGGCCACGGGGCCTGCCACCATACCCACGCCGAAACAAGCGCTCATGAGCCCGAAGTG
GCGAGCCCGATCTTCCCCATCGGTGATGTCGGCGATATAGGCGCCAGCAACCGCACCTGTGGCGCCGGTG
ATGCCGGCCACGATGCGTCCGGCGTAGAGGATCGAGATCTCGATCCCGCGAAATTAATACGACTCACTAT
AGGGGAATTGTGAGCGGATAACAATTCCCCTCTAGAAATAATTTTGTTTAACTTTAAGAAGGAGATATAC
CATGGGCAGCAGCCATCATCATCATCATCACAGCAGCGGCCTGGTTCCGCGTGGTAGTAAGAAGCACACA
GGCTACGTCGGCTTAAAGAATCAGGGAGCGACTTGTTACATGAACAGCCTGCTACAGACGTTATTTTTCA
CGAATCAGCTACGAAAGGCTGTGTACATGATGCCAACCGAGGGGGATGATTCGTCTAAAAGCGTCCCTTT
AGCATTACAAAGAGTGTTCTATGAATTACAGCATAGTGATAAACCTGTAGGAACAAAAAAGTTAACAAAG
TCATTTGGGTGGGAAACTTTAGATAGCTTCATGCAACATGATGTTCAGGAGCTTTGTCGAGTGTTGCTCG
ATAATGTGGAAAATAAGATGAAAGGCACCTGTGTAGAGGGCACCATACCCAAATTATTCCGCGGCAAAAT
GGTGTCCTATATCCAGTGTAAAGAAGTAGACTATCGGTCTGATAGAAGAGAAGATTATTATGATATCCAG
CTAAGTATCAAAGGAAAGAAAAATATATTTGAATCATTTGTGGATTATGTGGCAGTAGAACAGCTCGATG
GGGACAATAAATACGACGCTGGGGAACATGGCTTACAGGAAGCAGAGAAAGGTGTGAAATTCCTAACATT
GCCACCAGTGTTACATCTACAACTGATGAGATTTATGTATGACCCTCAGACGGACCAAAATATCAAGATC
AATGATAGGTTTGAATTCCCAGAGCAGTTACCACTTGATGAATTTTTGCAAAAAACAGATCCTAAGGACC
CTGCAAATTATATTCTTCATGCAGTCCTGGTTCATAGTGGAGATAATCATGGTGGACATTATGTGGTTTA
TCTAAACCCCAAAGGGGATGGCAAATGGTGTAAATTTGATGACGACGTGGTGTCAAGGTGTACTAAAGAG
GAAGCAATTGAGCACAATTATGGGGGTCACGATGACGACCTGTCTGTTCGACACTGCACTAATGCTTACA
TGTTAGTCTACATCAGGGAATCAAAACTGAGTGAAGTTTTACAGGCGGTCACCGACCATGATATTCCTCA
GCAGTTGGTGGAGCGATTACAAGAAGAGAAAAGGATCGAGGCTCAGAAGCGGAAGGAGCGGCAGGAATGA
TGACGAAGCTTGCGGCCGCACTCGAGCACCACCACCACCACCACTGAGATCCGGCTGCTAACAAAGCCCG
AAAGGAAGCTGAGTTGGCTGCTGCCACCGCTGAGCAATAACTAGCATAACCCCTTGGGGCCTCTAAACGG
GTCTTGAGGGGTTTTTTGCTGAAAGGAGGAACTATATCCGGATTGGCGAATGGG
[124 nt withheld, positions 4885-5008]
C
[91 nt withheld, positions 5010-5100]
A
[49 nt withheld, positions 5102-5150]
CCTTTGACGTTGGAGTCCACGTTCTTT
[37 nt withheld, positions 5178-5214]
ACCCTATCTCGGTCTATTCTTTTGATTTATAAGGGATTTTGCCGATTTCGGCCTATTGGTTAAAAAATGA
GCTGATTTAACAAAAATTTAACGCGAATTTTAACAAAATATTAACGCTTACAATTTAGGTGGCACTTTTC
GGGGAAATGTGCGCGGAACCCCTATTTGTTTATTTTTCTAAATACATTCAAATATGTATCCGCTCATGAA
TTAATTCTTAGAAAAACTCATCGAGCATCAAATGAAACTGCAATTTATTCATATCAGGATTATCAATACC
ATATTTTTGAAAAAGCCGTTTCTGTAATGAAGGAGAAAACTCACCGAGGCAGTTCCATAGGATGGCAAGA
TCCTGGTATCGGTCTGCGATTCCGACTCGTCCAACATCAATACAACCTATTAATTTCCCCTCGTCAAAAA
TAAGGTTATCAAGTGAGAAATCACCATGAGTGACGACTGAATCCGGTGAGAATGGCAAAAGTTTATGCAT
TTCTTTCCAGACTTGTTCAACAGGCCAGCCATTACGCTCGTCATCAAAATCACTCGCATCAACCAAACCG
TTATTCATTCGTGATTGCGCCTGAGCGAGACGAAATACGCGATCGCTGTTAAAAGGACAATTACAAACAG
GAATCGAATGCAACCGGCGCAGGAACACTGCCAGCGCATCAACAATATTTTCACCTGAATCAGGATATTC
TTCTAATACCTGGAATGCTGTTTTCCCGGGGATCGCAGTGGTGAGTAACCATGCATCATCAGGAGTACGG
ATAAAATGCTTGATGGTCGGAAGAGGCATAAATTCCGTCAGCCAGTTTAGTCTGACCATCTCATCTGTAA
CATCATTGGCAACGCTACCTTTGCCATGTTTCAGAAACAACTCTGGCGCATCGGGCTTCCCATACAATCG
ATAGATTGTCGCACCTGATTGCCCGACATTATCGCGAGCCCATTTATACCCATATAAATCAGCATCCATG
TTGGAATTTAATCGCGGCCTAGAGCAAGACGTTTCCCGTTGAATATGGCTCATAACACCCCTTGTATTAC
TGTTTATGTAAGCAGACAGTTTTATTGTTCATGACCAAAATCCCTTAACGTGAGTTTTCGTTCCACTGAG
CGTCAGACCCCGTAGAAAAGATCAAAGGATCTTC
